>Addgene plasmid #199651 | VRK1-dTag-puro | addgene full sequence | sequence record 394158 | Addgene NGS Result
CTCTGGCTAACTAGGGAACCCACTGCTTAAGCCTCAATAAAGCTTGCCTTGAGTGCTTCAAGTAGTGTGT
GCCCGTCTGTTGTGTGACTCTGGTAACTAGAGATCCCTCAGACCCTTTTAGTCAGTGTGGAAAATCTCTA
GCAGTACGTATAGTAGTTCATGTCATCTTATTATTCAGTATTTATAACTTGCAAAGAAATGAATATCAGA
GAGTGAGAGGAACTTGTTTATTGCAGCTTATAATGGTTACAAATAAAGCAATAGCATCACAAATTTCACA
AATAAAGCATTTTTTTCACTGCATTCTAGTTGTGGTTTGTCCAAACTCATCAATGTATCTTATCATGTCT
GGCTCTAGCTATCCCGCCCCTAACTCCGCCCATCCCGCCCCTAACTCCGCCCAGTTCCGCCCATTCTCCG
CCCCATGGCTGACTAATTTTTTTTATTTATGCAGAGGCCGAGGCCGCCTCGGCCTCTGAGCTATTCCAGA
AGTAGTGAGGAGGCTTTTTTGGAGGCCTAGGGACGTACCCAATTCGCCCTATAGTGAGTCGTATTACGCG
CGCTCACTGGCCGTCGTTTTACAACGTCGTGACTGGGAAAACCCTGGCGTTACCCAACTTAATCGCCTTG
CAGCACATCCCCCTTTCGCCAGCTGGCGTAATAGCGAAGAGGCCCGCACCGATCGCCCTTCCCAACAGTT
GCGCAGCCTGAATGGCGAATGGG
[124 nt withheld, positions 724-847]
C
[91 nt withheld, positions 849-939]
A
[49 nt withheld, positions 941-989]
CCTTTGACGTTGGAGTCCACGTTCTTT
[37 nt withheld, positions 1017-1053]
ACCCTATCTCGGTCTATTCTTTTGATTTATAAGGGATTTTGCCGATTTCGGCCTATTGGTTAAAAAATGA
GCTGATTTAACAAAAATTTAACGCGAATTTTAACAAAATATTAACGCTTACAATTTAGGTGGCACTTTTC
GGGGAAATGTGCGCGGAACCCCTATTTGTTTATTTTTCTAAATACATTCAAATATGTATCCGCTCATGAG
ACAATAACCCTGATAAATGCTTCAATAATATTGAAAAAGGAAGAGTATGAGTATTCAACATTTCCGTGTC
GCCCTTATTCCCTTTTTTGCGGCATTTTGCCTTCCTGTTTTTGCTCACCCAGAAACGCTGGTGAAAGTAA
AAGATGCTGAAGATCAGTTGGGTGCACGAGTGGGTTACATCGAACTGGATCTCAACAGCGGTAAGATCCT
TGAGAGTTTTCGCCCCGAAGAACGTTTTCCAATGATGAGCACTTTTAAAGTTCTGCTATGTGGCGCGGTA
TTATCCCGTATTGACGCCGGGCAAGAGCAACTCGGTCGCCGCATACACTATTCTCAGAATGACTTGGTTG
AGTACTCACCAGTCACAGAAAAGCATCTTACGGATGGCATGACAGTAAGAGAATTATGCAGTGCTGCCAT
AACCATGAGTGATAACACTGCGGCCAACTTACTTCTGACAACGATCGGAGGACCGAAGGAGCTAACCGCT
TTTTTGCACAACATGGGGGATCATGTAACTCGCCTTGATCGTTGGGAACCGGAGCTGAATGAAGCCATAC
CAAACGACGAGCGTGACACCACGATGCCTGTAGCAATGGCAACAACGTTGCGCAAACTATTAACTGGCGA
ACTACTTACTCTAGCTTCCCGGCAACAATTAATAGACTGGATGGAGGCGGATAAAGTTGCAGGACCACTT
CTGCGCTCGGCCCTTCCGGCTGGCTGGTTTATTGCTGATAAATCTGGAGCCGGTGAGCGTGGGTCTCGCG
GTATCATTGCAGCACTGGGGCCAGATGGTAAGCCCTCCCGTATCGTAGTTATCTACACGACGGGGAGTCA
GGCAACTATGGATGAACGAAATAGACAGATCGCTGAGATAGGTGCCTCACTGATTAAGCATTGGTAACTG
TCAGACCAAGTTTACTCATATATACTTTAGATTGATTTAAAACTTCATTTTTAATTTAAAAGGATCTAGG
TGAAGATCCTTTTTGATAATCTCATGACCAAAATCCCTTAACGTGAGTTTTCGTTCCACTGAGCGTCAGA
CCCCGTAGAAAAGATCAAAGGATCTTCTTGAGATCCTTTTTTTCTGCGCGTAATCTGCTGCTTGCAAACA
AAAAAACCACCGCTACCAGCGGTGGTTTGTTTGCCGGATCAAGAGCTACCAACTCTTTTTCCGAAGGTAA
CTGGCTTCAGCAGAGCGCAGATACCAAATACTGTTCTTCTAGTGTAGCCGTAGTTAGGCCACCACTTCAA
GAACTCTGTAGCACCGCCTACATACCTCGCTCTGCTAATCCTGTTACCAGTGGCTGCTGCCAGTGGCGAT
AAGTCGTGTCTTACCGGGTTGGACTCAAGACGATAGTTACCGGATAAGGCGCAGCGGTCGGGCTGAACGG
GGGGTTCGTGCACACAGCCCAGCTTGGAGCGAACGACCTACACCGAACTGAGATACCTACAGCGTGAGCT
ATGAGAAAGCGCCACGCTTCCCGAAGGGAGAAAGGCGGACAGGTATCCGGTAAGCGGCAGGGTCGGAACA
GGAGAGCGCACGAGGGAGCTTCCAGGGGGAAACGCCTGGTATCTTTATAGTCCTGTCGGGTTTCGCCACC
TCTGACTTGAGCGTCGATTTTTGTGATGCTCGTCAGGGGGGCGGAGCCTATGGAAAAACGCCAGCAACGC
GGCCTTTTTACGGTTCCTGGCCTTTTGCTGGCCTTTTGCTCACATGTTCTTTCCTGCGTTATCCCCTGAT
TCTGTGGATAACCGTATTACCGCCTTTGAGTGAGCTGATACCGCTCGCCGCAGCCGAACGACCGAGCGCA
GCGAGTCAGTGAGCGAGGAAGCGGAAGAGCGCCCAATACGCAAACCGCCTCTCCCCGCGCGTTGGCCGAT
TCATTAATGCAGCTGGCACGACAGGTTTCCCGACTGGAAAGCGGGCAGTGAGCGCAACGCAATTAATGTG
AGTTAGCTCACTCATTAGGCACCCCAGGCTTTACACTTTATGCTTCCGGCTCGTATGTTGTGTGGAATTG
TGAGCGGATAACAATTTCACACAGGAAACAGCTATGACCATGATTACGCCAAGCGCGCAATTAACCCTCA
CTAAAGGGAACAAAAGCTGGAGCTGCAAGCTTAATGTAGTCTTATGCAATACTCTTGTAGTCTTGCAACA
TGGTAACGATGAGTTAGCAACATGCCTTACAAGGAGAGAAAAAGCACCGTGCATGCCGATTGGTGGAAGT
AAGGTGGTACGATCGTGCCTTATTAGGAAGGCAACAGACGGGTCTGACATGGATTGGACGAACCACTGAA
TTGCCGCATTGCAGAGATATTGTATTTAAGTGCCTAGCTCGATACATAAACGGGTCTCTCTGGTTAGACC
AGATCTGAGCCTGGGAGCTCTCTGGCTAACTAGGGAACCCACTGCTTAAGCCTCAATAAAGCTTGCCTTG
AGTGCTTCAAGTAGTGTGTGCCCGTCTGTTGTGTGACTCTGGTAACTAGAGATCCCTCAGACCCTTTTAG
TCAGTGTGGAAAATCTCTAGCAGTGGCGCCCGAACAGGGACTTGAAAGCGAAAGGGAAACCAGAGGAGCT
CTCTCGACGCAGGACTCGGCTTGCTGAAGCGCGCACGGCAAGAGGCGAGGGGCGGCGACTGGTGAGTACG
CCAAAAATTTTGACTAGCGGAGGCTAGAAGGAGAGAGATGGGTGCGAGAGCGTCAGTATTAAGCGGGGGA
GAATTAGATCGCGATGGGAAAAAATTCGGTTAAGGCCAGGGGGAAAGAAAAAATATAAATTAAAACATAT
AGTATGGGCAAGCAGGGAGCTAGAACGATTCGCAGTTAATCCTGGCCTGTTAGAAACATCAGAAGGCTGT
AGACAAATACTGGGACAGCTACAACCATCCCTTCAGACAGGATCAGAAGAACTTAGATCATTATATAATA
CAGTAGCAACCCTCTATTGTGTGCATCAAAGGATAGAGATAAAAGACACCAAGGAAGCTTTAGACAAGAT
AGAGGAAGAGCAAAACAAAAGTAAGACCACCGCACAGCAAGCGGCCGCTGATCTTCAGACCTGGAGGAGG
AGATATGAGGGACAATTGGAGAAGTGAATTATATAAATATAAAGTAGTAAAAATTGAACCATTAGGAGTA
GCACCCACCAAGGCAAAGAGAAGAGTGGTGCAGAGAGAAAAAAGAGCAGTGGGAATAGGAGCTTTGTTCC
TTGGGTTCTTGGGAGCAGCAGGAAGCACTATGGGCGCAGCGTCAATGACGCTGACGGTACAGGCCAGACA
ATTATTGTCTGGTATAGTGCAGCAGCAGAACAATTTGCTGAGGGCTATTGAGGCGCAACAGCATCTGTTG
CAACTCACAGTCTGGGGCATCAAGCAGCTCCAGGCAAGAATCCTGGCTGTGGAAAGATACCTAAAGGATC
AACAGCTCCTGGGGATTTGGGGTTGCTCTGGAAAACTCATTTGCACCACTGCTGTGCCTTGGAATGCTAG
TTGGAGTAATAAATCTCTGGAACAGATTTGGAATCACACGACCTGGATGGAGTGGGACAGAGAAATTAAC
AATTACACAAGCTTAATACACTCCTTAATTGAAGAATCGCAAAACCAGCAAGAAAAGAATGAACAAGAAT
TATTGGAATTAGATAAATGGGCAAGTTTGTGGAATTGGTTTAACATAACAAATTGGCTGTGGTATATAAA
ATTATTCATAATGATAGTAGGAGGCTTGGTAGGTTTAAGAATAGTTTTTGCTGTACTTTCTATAGTGAAT
AGAGTTAGGCAGGGATATTCACCATTATCGTTTCAGACCCACCTCCCAACCCCGAGGGGACCCATGCATT
GCATCTCAATTAGTCAGCAACCAGGTGTGGAAAGTCCCCAGGCTCCCCAGCAGGCAGAAGTATGCAAAGC
ATGCGTCTCAATTAGTCAGCAACCATAGTCCCGCCCCTAACTCCGCCCATCCCGCCCCTAACTCCGCCCA
GTTCCGCCCATTCTCCGCCCCATGGCTGACTAATTTTTTTTATTTATGCAGAGGCCGAGGCCGCCTCGGC
CTCTGAGCTATTCCAGAAGTAGTGAGGAGGCTTTTTTGGAGGCCTAGGCTTTTGCAAAAAGCTTTCTAGA
GGTACCACCGGAGCTTACCATGACCGAGTACAAGCCCACGGTGCGCCTCGCCACCCGCGACGACGTCCCC
AGGGCCGTACGCACCCTCGCCGCCGCGTTCGCCGACTACCCCGCCACGCGCCACACCGTCGATCCGGACC
GCCACATCGAGCGGGTCACCGAGCTGCAAGAACTCTTCCTCACGCGCGTCGGGCTCGACATCGGCAAGGT
GTGGGTCGCGGACGACGGCGCCGCCGTGGCGGTCTGGACCACGCCGGAGAGCGTCGAAGCGGGGGCGGTG
TTCGCCGAGATCGGCCCGCGCATGGCCGAGTTGAGCGGTTCCCGGCTGGCCGCGCAGCAACAGATGGAAG
GCCTCCTGGCGCCGCACCGGCCCAAGGAGCCCGCGTGGTTCCTGGCCACCGTCGGCGTCTCGCCCGACCA
CCAGGGCAAGGGTCTGGGCAGCGCCGTCGTGCTCCCCGGAGTGGAGGCGGCCGAGCGCGCCGGGGTGCCC
GCCTTCCTGGAGACCTCCGCGCCCCGCAACCTCCCCTTCTACGAGCGGCTCGGCTTCACCGTCACCGCCG
ACGTCGAGGTGCCCGAAGGACCGCGCACCTGGTGCATGACCCGCAAGCCCGGTGCCAGTTAACGAATTCT
AGATCTTGAGACAAATGGCAGTATTCATCCACAATTTTAAAAGAAAAGGGGGGATTGGGGGGTACAGTGC
AGGGGAAAGAATAGTAGACATAATAGCAACAGACATACAAACTAAAGAATTACAAAAACAAATTACAAAA
ATTCAAAATTTTCGGGTTTATTACAGGGACAGCAGAGATCCACTTTGGCGCCGGCTCGAGGCCTGCAGGT
TGCGCCTTTTCCAAGGCAGCCCTGGGTTTGCGCAGGGACGCGGCTGCTCTGGGCGTGGTTCCGGGAAACG
CAGCGGCGCCGACCCTGGGTCTCGCACATTCTTCACGTCCGTTCGCAGCGTCACCCGGATCTTCGCCGCT
ACCCTTGTGGGCCCCCCGGCGACGCTTCCTGCTCCGCCCCTAAGTCGGGAAGGTTCCTTGCGGTTCGCGG
CGTGCCGGACGTGACAAACGGAAGCCGCACGTCTCACTAGTACCCTCGCAGACGGACAGCGCCAGGGAGC
AATGGCAGCGCGCCGACCGCGATGGGCTGTGGCCAATAGCGGCTGCTCAGCAGGGCGCGCCGAGAGCAGC
GGCCGGGAAGGGGCGGTGCGGGAGGCGGGGTGTGGGGCGGTAGTGTGGGCCCTGTTCCTGCCCGCGCGGT
GTTCCGCATTCTGCAAGCCTCCGGAGCGCACGTCGGCAGTCGGCTCCCTCGTTGACCGAATCACCGACCT
CTCTCCCCAGGGGCTAGCATCGATTGATCAACAAGTTTGTACAAAAAAGCAGGCTTAATGCCTCGTGTAA
AAGCAGCTCAAGCTGGAAGACAGAGCTCTGCAAAGAGACATCTTGCAGAACAATTTGCAGTTGGAGAGAT
AATAACTGACATGGCAAAAAAGGAATGGAAAGTGGGTCTTCCAATAGGACAGGGAGGCTTTGGCTGTATA
TATCTTGCTGATATGAATTCTTCAGAGTCAGTTGGCAGTGATGCACCTTGTGTTGTAAAAGTGGAACCCA
GTGACAATGGACCTCTTTTTACTGAATTAAAGTTCTACCAACGAGCTGCAAAACCAGAGCAAATTCAGAA
ATGGATTCGTACCCGTAAGCTGAAGTACCTGGGAGTACCCAAATACTGGGGCTCTGGTCTACATGACAAA
AATGGAAAAAGTTACAGGTTTATGATAATGGATCGCTTTGGGAGTGACCTTCAGAAAATATACGAGGCTA
ACGCAAAGAGATTTTCTCGGAAAACTGTCTTGCAGCTAAGCTTAAGAATTCTGGATATTCTGGAATATAT
TCACGAGCATGAGTATGTGCATGGAGATATCAAGGCCTCAAATCTTCTTCTGAACTACAAGAATCCTGAC
CAGGTGTACTTGGTAGATTATGGCCTTGCTTATCGGTACTGCCCAGAAGGAGTTCATAAAGAATACAAAG
AAGACCCCAAAAGATGTCACGATGGCACTATTGAATTCACGAGCATCGATGCACACAATGGCGTGGCCCC
ATCAAGACGTGGTGATTTGGAAATACTTGGTTATTGCATGATCCAATGGCTTACTGGCCATCTTCCTTGG
GAGGATAATTTGAAAGATCCTAAATATGTTAGAGATTCCAAAATTAGATACAGAGAAAATATTGCAAGTT
TGATGGACAAATGTTTTCCTGAGAAAAACAAACCAGGTGAAATTGCCAAATACATGGAAACAGTGAAATT
ACTAGACTACACTGAAAAACCTCTTTATGAAAATTTACGTGACATTCTTTTGCAAGGACTAAAAGCTATA
GGAAGTAAGGATGATGGCAAATTGGACCTCAGTGTTGTGGAGAATGGAGGTTTGAAAGCAAAAACAATAA
CAAAGAAGCGAAAGAAAGAAATTGAAGAAAGCAAGGAACCTGGTGTTGAAGATACGGAATGGTCAAACAC
ACAGACAGAGGAGGCCATACAGACCCGTTCAAGAACCAGAAAGAGAGTCCAGAAGGACCCAGCTTTCTTG
TACAAAGTGGTTACCGGTGGAGTGCAGGTGGAAACCATCTCCCCAGGAGACGGGCGCACCTTCCCCAAGC
GCGGCCAGACCTGCGTGGTGCACTACACCGGGATGCTTGAAGATGGAAAGAAAGTTGATTCCTCCCGGGA
CAGAAACAAGCCCTTTAAGTTTATGCTAGGCAAGCAGGAGGTGATCCGAGGCTGGGAAGAAGGGGTTGCC
CAGATGAGTGTGGGTCAGAGAGCCAAACTGACTATATCTCCAGATTATGCCTATGGTGCCACTGGGCACC
CAGGCATCATCCCACCACATGCCACTCTCGTCTTCGATGTGGAGCTTCTAAAACTGGAAGGCGGCTACCC
CTACGACGTGCCCGACTACGCCGGCTATCCGTATGATGTCCCGGACTATGCAGGCTAAACGCGTTAAGTC
GACAATCAACCTCTGGATTACAAAATTTGTGAAAGATTGACTGGTATTCTTAACTATGTTGCTCCTTTTA
CGCTATGTGGATACGCTGCTTTAATGCCTTTGTATCATGCTATTGCTTCCCGTATGGCTTTCATTTTCTC
CTCCTTGTATAAATCCTGGTTGCTGTCTCTTTATGAGGAGTTGTGGCCCGTTGTCAGGCAACGTGGCGTG
GTGTGCACTGTGTTTGCTGACGCAACCCCCACTGGTTGGGGCATTGCCACCACCTGTCAGCTCCTTTCCG
GGACTTTCGCTTTCCCCCTCCCTATTGCCACGGCGGAACTCATCGCCGCCTGCCTTGCCCGCTGCTGGAC
AGGGGCTCGGCTGTTGGGCACTGACAATTCCGTGGTGTTGTCGGGGAAATCATCGTCCTTTCCTTGGCTG
CTCGCCTGTGTTGCCACCTGGATTCTGCGCGGGACGTCCTTCTGCTACGTCCCTTCGGCCCTCAATCCAG
CGGACCTTCCTTCCCGCGGCCTGCTGCCGGCTCTGCGGCCTCTTCCGCGTCTTCGCCTTCGCCCTCAGAC
GAGTCGGATCTCCCTTTGGGCCGCCTCCCCGCGTCGACTTTAAGACCAATGACTTACAAGGCAGCTGTAG
ATCTTAGCCACTTTTTAAAAGAAAAGGGGGGACTGGAAGGGCTAATTCACTCCCAACGAAGACAAGATCT
GCTTTTTGCTTGTACTGGGTCTCTCTGGTTAGACCAGATCTGAGCCTGGGAGCT
Features (pLannotate 1.2.2; 32 found; start..end, strand, type, name):
    221..342     +  polyA_signal   SV40 poly(A) signal: SV40 polyadenylation signal
    382..517     +  rep_origin     SV40 ori: SV40 origin of replication
    538..556     -  promoter       T7 promoter: promoter for bacteriophage T7 RNA polymerase
    564..719     +  CDS            lacZα (fragment): LacZα fragment of β-galactosidase; lacZ fragment
    724..1152    +  rep_origin     f1 ori (sequence partly withheld): f1 bacteriophage origin of replication; arrow indicates direction of (+) strand synthesis
   1205..1309    +  promoter       AmpR promoter: bla
   1310..2170    +  CDS            AmpR: β-lactamase; bla; confers resistance to ampicillin, carbenicillin, and related antibiotics
   2341..2929    +  rep_origin     ori: high-copy-number ColE1/pMB1/pBR322/pUC origin of replication
   3112..3204    +  CDS            lacI (fragment): lac repressor; lacI; The lac repressor binds to the lac operator to inhibit transcription in E. coli. This inhibition can be relieved by adding lactose or isopropyl-β-D-thiogalactopyranoside (IPTG).
   3217..3238    +  protein_bind   CAP binding site: CAP binding activates transcription in the presence of cAMP. E. coli catabolite activator protein
   3253..3283    +  promoter       lac promoter: promoter for the E. coli lac operon
   3291..3307    +  protein_bind   lac operator: The lac repressor binds to the lac operator to inhibit transcription in E. coli. This inhibition can be relieved by adding lactose or isopropyl-β-D-thiogalactopyranoside (IPTG). lac repressor encoded by lacI
   3352..3370    +  promoter       T3 promoter: promoter for bacteriophage T3 RNA polymerase
   3398..3624    +  promoter       RSV promoter: Rous sarcoma virus enhancer/promoter
   3625..3805    +  LTR            5' LTR (truncated): truncated 5' long terminal repeat (LTR) from HIV-1
   3852..3977    +  misc_feature   HIV-1 Ψ: packaging signal of human immunodeficiency virus type 1
   3961..4324    +  CDS            HIV-1 gag (fragment): gag protein from human immunodeficiency virus 1; gag
   4470..4703    +  misc_feature   RRE: The Rev response element (RRE) of HIV-1 allows for Rev-dependent mRNA export from the nucleus to the cytoplasm.
   5080..5106    +  CDS            Rev (fragment): human immunodeficiency virus 1 (HIV-1) Rev protein; rev; enhances nuclear export of unspliced and incompletely spliced viral mRNAs
   5113..5136    +  promoter       SV40 promoter (fragment): SV40 early promoter
   5137..5208    +  promoter       SV40 promoter (fragment): SV40 enhancer and early promoter
   5232..5367    +  rep_origin     SV40 ori: SV40 origin of replication
   5413..6009    +  CDS            PuroR (fragment): puromycin N-acetyltransferase; pac from Streptomyces; confers resistance to puromycin
   6058..6175    +  misc_feature   cPPT/CTS: central polypurine tract and central termination sequence of HIV-1
   6233..6733    +  promoter       hPGK promoter: human phosphoglycerate kinase 1 promoter
   6754..6778    +  protein_bind   attB1: mutant version of attB; recombination site for the Gateway® BP reaction BP Clonase™
   6781..7968    +  CDS            VRK1: VRK1_HUMAN - Experimental evidence at protein level: Swiss-Prot protein existence level 1. Serine/threonine kinase involved in Golgi disassembly during the cell cycle: following phosphorylation by PLK3 during mitosis, required to induce Golgi fragmentation. Acts by mediating phosphorylation of downstream target protein. Phosphorylates 'Thr-18' of p53/TP53 and may thereby prevent the interaction between p53/TP53 and MDM2. Phosphorylates casein and histone H3. Phosphorylates BANF1: disrupts its ability to bind DNA, reduces its binding to LEM domain- containing proteins and causes its relocalizat
   7970..7994    -  protein_bind   attB2: mutant version of attB; recombination site for the Gateway® BP reaction BP Clonase™
   8002..8322    +  CDS            DmrB: F36V mutant of FK506-binding protein FKBP12 binds synthetic ligands that do not bind wild-type FKBP
   8407..8995    +  misc_feature   WPRE: woodchuck hepatitis virus posttranscriptional regulatory element
   9046..9065    +  misc_feature   cPPT/CTS (fragment): central polypurine tract and central termination sequence of HIV-1
   9067..143     +  LTR            3' LTR (ΔU3) (across the origin): self-inactivating 3' long terminal repeat (LTR) from HIV-1
