[The description below was written by a language model from this plasmid's Addgene catalogue record and pLannotate feature annotations shown in this document.]
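Description:
VRK1-dTag-puro is a third-generation-style, self-inactivating HIV-1 lentiviral expression plasmid built on the pLEX_305-C-dTAG backbone, designed to deliver human VRK1 fused at its C terminus to the dTAG degron. In bacteria it is maintained through a high-copy ColE1/pUC-type origin and selected with ampicillin via the β-lactamase gene. An f1 origin and remnants of the lac/lacZα cloning region, with T7 and T3 promoters, are also present in the backbone. The viral portion comprises an RSV promoter driving a truncated 5' LTR, the Ψ packaging signal with a gag fragment, the RRE for Rev-dependent export of genomic RNA, a cPPT/CTS, a WPRE to boost transcript expression, and a ΔU3 3' LTR followed by an SV40 polyadenylation signal.

Two cassettes lie between the LTRs. An SV40 early promoter drives puromycin N-acetyltransferase, allowing selection of transduced mammalian cells. Downstream, the human PGK promoter drives the VRK1 coding sequence, which was introduced by Gateway recombination and is therefore flanked by attB1 and attB2 sites. Immediately after attB2 comes the FKBP12 F36V domain, annotated as DmrB, which constitutes the dTAG. This mutant FKBP binds synthetic ligands that do not recognise wild-type FKBP12, so heterobifunctional dTAG molecules can recruit an E3 ligase to the fusion and trigger its rapid, ligand-dependent proteasomal degradation.

VRK1 is a serine/threonine kinase that phosphorylates substrates such as histone H3, p53 and BANF1. The construct allows stable expression of a chemically degradable VRK1, and the associated study concerns VRK1 as a synthetic lethal target in nervous system cancers with VRK2 promoter methylation.
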