Addgene plasmid #199651: VRK1-dTag-puro
Purpose: Expresses VRK1 C-term. Tagged with dTAG
Depositing lab: William Hahn. Depositing organization: Dana-Farber Cancer Institute. Publication: VRK1 as a synthetic lethal target in VRK2 promoter-methylated cancers of the nervous system. So J, Mabe NW, Englinger B, Chow KH, Moyer SM, Yerrum S, Trissal MC, Marques JG, Kwon JJ, Shim B, Pal S, Panditharatna E, Quinn T, Schaefer DA, Jeong D, Mayhew DL, Hwang J, Beroukhim R, Ligon KL, Stegmaier K, Filbin MG, Hahn WC. JCI Insight. 2022 Oct 10;7(19):e158755. doi: 10.1172/jci.insight.158755. PubMed 36040810.
Backbone
  Vector backbone: pLEX_305-C-dTAG
  Vector type: Lentiviral
  Selectable markers: Puromycin
Growth in bacteria
  Bacterial resistance: Ampicillin, 100 μg/mL
  Growth temperature: 30°C
  Growth strain: NEB Stable
  Copy number: High Copy
Gene/Insert
  Gene/Insert name: VRK1
  Species: H. sapiens (human)
  Entrez Gene: VRK1 (a.k.a. PCH1, PCH1A)
  Tag / fusion protein: dTAG (C terminal on insert)
  Cloning method: Gateway Cloning
Terms and licenses: Academic/Nonprofit Terms; Industry Terms: Not Available to Industry
How to cite: VRK1-dTag-puro was a gift from William Hahn (Addgene plasmid # 199651 ; http://n2t.net/addgene:199651 ; RRID:Addgene_199651)
